>Addgene plasmid #224849 | pUBC(k)-AT5G05380-mKOk | addgene full sequence | sequence record 447329 | Addgene NGS Result
TACCCGACGAGTCAGTAATAAACGGCGTCAAAGTGGTTGCAGCCGGCACACACGAGTCGTGTTTATCAAC
TCAAAGCACAAATACTTTTCCTCAACCTAAAAATAAGGCAATTAGCCAAAAACAACTTTGCGTGTAAACA
ACGCTCAATACACGTGTCATTTTATTATTAGCTATTGCTTCACCGCCTTAGCTTTCTCGTGACCTAGTCG
TCCTCGTCTTTTCTTCTTCTTCTTCTATAAAACAATACCCAAAGAGCTCTTCTTCTTCACAATTCAGATT
TCAATTTCTCAAAATCTTAAAAACTTTCTCTCAATTCTCTCTACCGTGATCAAGGTAAATTTCTGTGTTC
CTTATTCTCTCAAAATCTTCGATTTTGTTTTCGTTCGATCCCAATTTCGTATATGTTCTTTGGTTTAGAT
TCTGTTAATCTTAGATCGAAGACGATTTTCTGGGTTTGATCGTTAGATATCATCTTAATTCTCGATTAGG
GTTTCATAGATATCATCCGATTTGTTCAAATAATTTGAGTTTTGTCGAATAATTACTCTTCGATTTGTGA
TTTCTATCTAGATCTGGTGTTAGTTTCTAGTTTGTGCGATCGAATTTGTAGATTAATCTGAGTTTTTCTG
ATTAACACTCGAGTGCGGGATCCTCTAGAGGGCCCATCACAAGTTTGTACAAAAAAGCAGGCTTCACCAT
GATGGCTAATCCTCCAACGTTACCGATCTCAGACCATTCCGGTGGTGGTTCCCAATCTCAGCAACCCGTA
TCAACACCGGCGTTTCGCACGTTCCTCTCTCGCCTCTCGTCGTCAATCCGCCAAAGCCTATCGCAGCGGC
GTCCATGGTTAGAACTCGTAGATCGAAGCGCAATTTCACGTCCAGAGTCTCTCACCGATGCGTATTCTCG
GATCCGGAGGAATCTCCCTTACTTCAAGGTAAACTACGTGACGATCGTCTCCTTGGTGCTCGCGCTCTCG
CTCCTCTCCCATCCTTTCTCTCTTCTCGTTCTCCTATGCCTCTTCTGCGCTTGGATCTTCCTCTACCTTT
TCCGTCCGTCAGATCAACCTCTGGTCGTCCTCGGCCGTACGTTTTCAGATCGTGAGACGCTTGGTGTTTT
GGTAATTTTGACAATCGTCGTCGTCTTTTTAACCAGCGTTGGGTCTTTATTGACCTCTGCTTTGATGATT
GGTTTCGGAATCGTATGCTTACACGGCGCGTTTAGAGTCCCGGAGGATCTTTTCTTGGATGATCAAGAAC
CTGCTAACACCGGCTTATTGTCTTTCCTTAGCGGAGCCGCCACTTCCGCCGCAGTTGCCGCCGCATCAAC
TCCTGCGTCAGGTCGTGTTCACCCAGCTTTCTTGTACAAAGTGGTGATGGGACGTCCGCGGAGATCTACG
CGTGTCGACTCGAGATATCCAACTAGTATGGTGAGCGTTATCAAGCCTGAGATGAAGATGAGGTACTACA
TGGACGGAAGCGTGAACGGACACGAGTTCACTATTGAAGGCGAAGGTACTGGAAGGCCTTACGAGGGACA
TCAAGAGATGACTCTCAGAGTGACCATGGCTGAAGGTGGACCTATGCCTTTCGCTTTCGATCTCGTGTCT
CACGTGTTCTGCTACGGACACAGAGTGTTCACTAAGTACCCTGAAGAGATCCCGGACTACTTCAAGCAAG
CTTTCCCTGAGGGACTCTCTTGGGAGAGATCTTTGGAATTCGAGGACGGTGGATCCGCTTCTGTGTCTGC
TCATATCTCTCTCAGGGGCAACACCTTCTACCACAAGAGCAAGTTTACCGGGGTGAACTTCCCTGCTGAT
GGACCGATCATGCAGAACCAGTCTGTTGATTGGGAGCCGTCTACTGAGAAGATCACCGCTTCTGATGGTG
TGCTCAAGGGTGATGTGACCATGTACCTTAAGCTCGAAGGTGGTGGAAACCACAAGTGCCAGTTCAAGAC
TACCTACAAGGCCGCCAAAGAAATCCTCGAGATGCCTGGTGATCACTACATCGGACATAGGCTCGTGAGA
AAGACCGAGGGAAACATCACTGAGCAGGTTGAGGATGCTGTGGCTCATTCTCAATTGTTATAAGCGGCCA
TGCTAGAGTCCGCAAAAATCACCAGTCTCTCTCTACAAATCTATCTCTCTCTATTTTTCTCCAGAATAAT
GTGTGAGTAGTTCCCAGATAAGGGAATTAGGGTTCTTATAGGGTTTCGCTCATGTGTTGAGCATATAAGA
AACCCTTAGTATGTATTTGTATTTGTAAAATACTTCTATCAATAAAATTTCTAATTCCTAAAACCAAAAT
CCAGTGACCTGCAGGCATGCAAGCTAGCTTACTAGTGATGCATATTCTATAGTGTCACCTAAATCTGCGG
CCGCACTAGTGATATCCCGCGGCCATGGCGGCCGGGAGCATGCGACGTCGGGCCCAATTCGCCCTATAGT
GAGTCGTATTACAATTCACTGGCCGTCGTTTTACAACGTCGTGACTGGGAAAACCCTGGCGTTACCCAAC
TTAATCGCCTTGCAGCACATCCCCCTTTCGCCAGCTGGCGTAATAGCGAAGAGGCCCGCACCGATCGCCC
TTCCCAACAGTTGCGCAGCCTGAATGGCGAATGGAAATTGTAAGCGTTAATGGGTTTCTGGAGTTTAATG
AGCTAAGCACATACGTCAGAAACCATTATTGCGCGTTCAAAAGTCGCCTAAGGTCACTATCAGCTAGCAA
ATATTTCTTGTCAAAAATGCTCCACTGACGTTCCATAAATTCCCCTCGGTATCCAATTAGAGTCTCATAT
TCACTCTCAATCCAAATAATCTGCAATGGCAATTACCTTATCCGCAACTTCTTTACCTATTTCCGCCCGG
ATCCGGGCAGGTTCTCCGGCCGCTTGGGTGGAGAGGCTATTCGGCTATGACTGGGCACAACAGACAATCG
GCTGCTCTGATGCCGCCGTGTTCCGGCTGTCAGCGCAGGGGCGCCCGGTTCTTTTTGTCAAGACCGACCT
GTCCGGTGCCCTGAATGAACTGCAGGACGAGGCAGCGCGGCTATCGTGGCTGGCCACGACGGGCGTTCCT
TGCGCAGCTGTGCTCGACGTTGTCACTGAAGCGGGAAGGGACTGGCTGCTATTGGGCGAAGTGCCGGGGC
AGGATCTCCTGTCATCTCACCTTGCTCCTGCCGAGAAAGTATCCATCATGGCTGATGCAATGCGGCGGCT
GCATACGCTTGATCCGGCTACCTGCCCATTCGACCACCAAGCGAAACATCGCATCGAGCGAGCACGTACT
CGGATGGAAGCCGGTCTTGTCGATCAGGATGATCTGGACGAAGAGCATCAGGGGCTCGCGCCAGCCGAAC
TGTTCGCCAGGCTCAAGGCGCGCATGCCCGACGGCGAGGATCTCGTCGTGACCCATGGCGATGCCTGCTT
GCCGAATATCATGGTGGAAAATGGCCGCTTTTCTGGATTCATCGACTGTGGCCGGCTGGGTGTGGCGGAC
CGCTATCAGGACATAGCGTTGGCTACCCGTGATATTGCTGAAGAGCTTGGCGGCGAATGGGCTGACCGCT
TCCTCGTGCTTTACGGTATCGCCGCTCCCGATTCGCAGCGCATCGCCTTCTATCGCCTTCTTGACGAGTT
CTTCTGAGCGGGACTCTGGGGTTCGAAATGACCGACCAAGCGACGCCCAACCTGCCATCACGAGATTTCG
ATTCCACCGCCGCCTTCTATGAAAGGTTGGGCTTCGGAATCGTTTTCCGGGACGCCGGCTGGATGATCCT
CCAGCGCGGGGATCTCATGCTGGAGTTCTTCGCCCACCCCGATCCAACACTTACGTTTGCAACGTCCAAG
AGCAAATAGACCACGAACGCCGGAAGGTTGCCGCAGCGTGTGGATTGCGTCTCAATTCTCTCTTGCAGGA
ATGCAATGATGAATATGATACTGACTATGAAACTTTGAGGGAATACTGCCTAGCACCGTCACCTCATAAC
GTGCATCATGCATGCCCTGACAACATGGAACATCGCTATTTTTCTGAAGAATTATGCTCGTTGGAGGATG
TCGCGGCAATTGCAGCTATTGCCAAAATCGAAATACCCCTCACGCATGCATTCATCAATATTATTCATGC
GGGGAAAGGCAAGATTAATCCAACTGGCAAATCATCCAGCGTGATTGGTAACTTCAGTTCCAGCGACTTG
ATTCGTTTTGGTGCTACCCACGTTTTCAATAAGGACGAGATGGTGGAGTAAAGAAGGAGTGCGTCGAAGC
AGATCGTTCAAACATTTGGCAATAAAGTTTCTTAAGATTGAATCCTGTTGCCGGTCTTGCGATGATTATC
ATATAATTTCTGTTGAATTACGTTAAGCATGTAATAATTAACATGTAATGCATGACGTTATTTATGAGAT
GGGTTTTTATGATTAGAGTCCCGCAATTATACATTTAATACGCGATAGAAAACAAAATATAGCGCGCAAA
CTAGGATAAATTATCGCGCGCGGTGTCATCTATGTTACTAGATCGACCGGCATGCAAGCTGATAATTCAA
TTCGGCGTTAATTCAGTACATTAAAAACGTCCGCAATGTGTTATTAAGTTGTCTAAGCGTCAATTTGTTT
ACACCACAATATATCCTGCCACCAGCCAGCCAACAGCTCCCCGACCGGCAGCTCGGCACAAAATCACCAC
TCGATACAGGCAGCCCATCAGTCCGGGACGGCGTCAGCGGGAGAGCCGTTGTAAGGCGGCAGACTTTGCT
CATGTTACCGATGCTATTCGGAAGAACGGCAACTAAGCTGCCGGGTTTGAAACACGGATGATCTCGCGGA
GGGTAGCATGTTGATTGTAACGATGACAGAGCGTTGCTGCCTGTGATCAATTCGGGCACGAACCCAGTGG
ACATAAGCCTGTTCGGTTCGTAAGCTGTAATGCAAGTAGCGTATGCGCTCACGCAACTGGTCCAGAACCT
TGACCGAACGCAGCGGTGGTAACGGCGCAGTGGCGGTTTTCATGGCTTGTTATGACTGTTTTTTTGGGGT
ACAGTCTATGCCTCGGGCATCCAAGCAGCAAGCGCGTTACGCCGTGGGTCGATGTTTGATGTTATGGAGC
AGCAACGATGTTACGCAGCAGGGCAGTCGCCCTAAAACAAAGTTAAACATCATGGGGGAAGCGGTGATCG
CCGAAGTATCGACTCAACTATCAGAGGTAGTTGGCGTCATCGAGCGCCATCTCGAACCGACGTTGCTGGC
CGTACATTTGTACGGCTCCGCAGTGGATGGCGGCCTGAAGCCACACAGTGATATTGATTTGCTGGTTACG
GTGACCGTAAGGCTTGATGAAACAACGCGGCGAGCTTTGATCAACGACCTTTTGGAAACTTCGGCTTCCC
CTGGAGAGAGCGAGATTCTCCGCGCTGTAGAAGTCACCATTGTTGTGCACGACGACATCATTCCGTGGCG
TTATCCAGCTAAGCGCGAACTGCAATTTGGAGAATGGCAGCGCAATGACATTCTTGCAGGTATCTTCGAG
CCAGCCACGATCGACATTGATCTGGCTATCTTGCTGACAAAAGCAAGAGAACATAGCGTTGCCTTGGTAG
GTCCAGCGGCGGAGGAACTCTTTGATCCGGTTCCTGAACAGGATCTATTTGAGGCGCTAAATGAAACCTT
AACGCTATGGAACTCGCCGCCCGACTGGGCTGGCGATGAGCGAAATGTAGTGCTTACGTTGTCCCGCATT
TGGTACAGCGCAGTAACCGGCAAAATCGCGCCGAAGGATGTCGCTGCCGACTGGGCAATGGAGCGCCTGC
CGGCCCAGTATCAGCCCGTCATACTTGAAGCTAGACAGGCTTATCTTGGACAAGAAGAAGATCGCTTGGC
CTCGCGCGCAGATCAGTTGGAAGAATTTGTCCACTACGTGAAAGGCGAGATCACCAAGGTAGTCGGCAAA
TAATGTCTAGCTAGAAATTCGTTCAAGCCGACGCCGCTTCGCGGCGCGGCTTAACTCAAGCGTTAGATGC
ACTAAGCACATAATTGCTCACAGCCAAACTATCAGGTCAAGTCTGCTTTTATTATTTTTAAGCGTGCATA
ATAAGCCCTACACAAATTGGGAGATATATCATGCATGACCAAAATCCCTTAACGTGAGTTTTCGTTCCAC
TGAGCGTCAGACCCCGTAGAAAAGATCAAAGGATCTTCTTGAGATCCTTTTTTTCTGCGCGTAATCTGCT
GCTTGCAAACAAAAAAACCACCGCTACCAGCGGTGGTTTGTTTGCCGGATCAAGAGCTACCAACTCTTTT
TCCGAAGGTAACTGGCTTCAGCAGAGCGCAGATACCAAATACTGTCCTTCTAGTGTAGCCGTAGTTAGGC
CACCACTTCAAGAACTCTGTAGCACCGCCTACATACCTCGCTCTGCTAATCCTGTTACCAGTGGCTGCTG
CCAGTGGCGATAAGTCGTGTCTTACCGGGTTGGACTCAAGACGATAGTTACCGGATAAGGCGCAGCGGTC
GGGCTGAACGGGGGGTTCGTGCACACAGCCCAGCTTGGAGCGAACGACCTACACCGAACTGAGATACCTA
CAGCGTGAGCTATGAGAAAGCGCCACGCTTCCCGAAGGGAGAAAGGCGGACAGGTATCCGGTAAGCGGCA
GGGTCGGAACAGGAGAGCGCACGAGGGAGCTTCCAGGGGGAAACGCCTGGTATCTTTATAGTCCTGTCGG
GTTTCGCCACCTCTGACTTGAGCGTCGATTTTTGTGATGCTCGTCAGGGGGGCGGAGCCTATGGAAAAAC
GCCAGCAACGCGGCCTTTTTACGGTTCCTGGCCTTTTGCTGGCCTTTTGCTCACATGTTCTTTCCTGCGT
TATCCCCTGATTCTGTGGATAACCGTATTACCGCCTTTGAGTGAGCTGATACCGCTCGCCGCAGCCGAAC
GACCGAGCGCAGCGAGTCAGTGAGCGAGGAAGCGGAAGAGCGCCTGATGCGGTATTTTCTCCTTACGCAT
CTGTGCGGTATTTCACACCGCATATGGTGCACTCTCAGTACAATCTGCTCTGATGCCGCATAGTTAAGCC
AGTATACACTCCGCTATCGCTACGTGACTGGGTCATGGCTGCGCCCCGACACCCGCCAACACCCGCTGAC
GCGCCCTGACGGGCTTGTCTGCTCCCGGCATCCGCTTACAGACAAGCTGTGACCGTCTCCGGGAGCTGCA
TGTGTCAGAGGTTTTCACCGTCATCACCGAAACGCGCGAGGCAGGGTGCCTTGATGTGGGCGCCGGCGGT
CGAGTGGCGACGGCGCGGCTTGTCCGCGCCCTGGTAGATTGCCTGGCCGTAGGCCAGCCATTTTTGAGCG
GCCAGCGGCCGCGATAGGCCGACGCGAAGCGGCGGGGCGTAGGGAGCGCAGCGACCGAAGGGTAGGCGCT
TTTTGCAGCTCTTCGGCTGTGCGCTGGCCAGACAGTTATGCACAGGCCAGGCGGGTTTTAAGAGTTTTAA
TAAGTTTTAAAGAGTTTTAGGCGGAAAAATCGCCTTTTTTCTCTTTTATATCAGTCACTTACATGTGTGA
CCGGTTCCCAATGTACGGCTTTGGGTTCCCAATGTACGGGTTCCGGTTCCCAATGTACGGCTTTGGGTTC
CCAATGTACGTGCTATCCACAGGAAAGAGACCTTTTCGACCTTTTTCCCCTGCTAGGGCAATTTGCCCTA
GCATCTGCTCCGTACATTAGGAACCGGCGGATGCTTCGCCCTCGATCAGGTTGCGGTAGCGCATGACTAG
GATCGGGCCAGCCTGCCCCGCCTCCTCCTTCAAATCGTACTCCGGCAGGTCATTTGACCCGATCAGCTTG
CGCACGGTGAAACAGAACTTCTTGAACTCTCCGGCGCTGCCACTGCGTTCGTAGATCGTCTTGAACAACC
ATCTGGCTTCTGCCTTGCCTGCGGCGCGGCGTGCCAGGCGGTAGAGAAAACGGCCGATGCCGGGATCGAT
CAAAAAGTAATCGGGGTGAACCGTCAGCACGTCCGGGTTCTTGCCTTCTGTGATCTCGCGGTACATCCAA
TCAGCTAGCTCGATCTCGATGTACTCCGGCCGCCCGGTTTCGCTCTTTACGATCTTGTAGCGGCTAATCA
AGGCTTCACCCTCGGATACCGTCACCAGGCGGCCGTTCTTGGCCTTCTTCGTACGCTGCATGGCAACGTG
CGTGGTGTTTAACCGAATGCAGGTTTCTACCAGGTCGTCTTTCTGCTTTCCGCCATCGGCTCGCCGGCAG
AACTTGAGTACGTCCGCAACGTGTGGACGGAACACGCGGCCGGGCTTGTCTCCCTTCCCTTCCCGGTATC
GGTTCATGGATTCGGTTAGATGGGAAACCGCCATCAGTACCAGGTCGTAATCCCACACACTGGCCATGCC
GGCCGGCCCTGCGGAAACCTCTACGTGCCCGTCTGGAAGCTCGTAGCGGATCACCTCGCCAGCTCGTCGG
TCACGCTTCGACAGACGGAAAACGGCCACGTCCATGATGCTGCGACTATCGCGGGTGCCCACGTCATAGA
GCATCGGAACGAAAAAATCTGGTTGCTCGTCGCCCTTGGGCGGCTTCCTAATCGACGGCGCACCGGCTGC
CGGCGGTTGCCGGGATTCTTTGCGGATTCGATCAGCGGCCGCTTGCCACGATTCACCGGGGCGTGCTTCT
GCCTCGATGCGTTGCCGCTGGGCGGCCTGCGCGGCCTTCAACTTCTCCACCAGGTCATCACCCAGCGCCG
CGCCGATTTGTACCGGGCCGGATGGTTTGCGACCGCTCACGCCGATTCCTCGGGCTTGGGGGTTCCAGTG
CCATTGCAGGGCCGGCAGACAACCCAGCCGCTTACGCCTGGCCAACCGCCCGTTCCTCCACACATGGGGC
ATTCCACGGCGTCGGTGCCTGGTTGTTCTTGATTTTCCATGCCGCCTCCTTTAGCCGCTAAAATTCATCT
ACTCATTTATTCATTTGCTCATTTACTCTGGTAGCTGCGCGATGTATTCAGATAGCAGCTCGGTAATGGT
CTTGCCTTGGCGTACCGCGTACATCTTCAGCTTGGTGTGATCCTCCGCCGGCAACTGAAAGTTGACCCGC
TTCATGGCTGGCGTGTCTGCCAGGCTGGCCAACGTTGCAGCCTTGCTGCTGCGTGCGCTCGGACGGCCGG
CACTTAGCGTGTTTGTGCTTTTGCTCATTTTCTCTTTACCTCATTAACTCAAATGAGTTTTGATTTAATT
TCAGCGGCCAGCGCCTGGACCTCGCGGGCAGCGTCGCCCTCGGGTTCTGATTCAAGAACGGTTGTGCCGG
CGGCGGCAGTGCCTGGGTAGCTCACGCGCTGCGTGATACGGGACTCAAGAATGGGCAGCTCGTACCCGGC
CAGCGCCTCGGCAACCTCACCGCCGATGCGCGTGCCTTTGATCGCCCGCGACACGACAAAGGCCGCTTGT
AGCCTTCCATCCGTGACCTCAATGCGCTGCTTAACCAGCTCCACCAGGTCGGCGGTGGCCCATATGTCGT
AAGGGCTTGGCTGCACCGGAATCAGCACGAAGTCGGCTGCCTTGATCGCGGACACAGCCAAGTCCGCCGC
CTGGGGCGCTCCGTCGATCACTACGAAGTCGCGCCGGCCGATGGCCTTCACGTCGCGGTCAATCGTCGGG
CGGTCGATGCCGACAACGGTTAGCGGTTGATCTTCCCGCACGGCCGCCCAATCGCGGGCACTGCCCTGGG
GATCGGAATCGACTAACAGAACATCGGCCCCGGCGAGTTGCAGGGCGCGGGCTAGATGGGTTGCGATGGT
CGTCTTGCCTGACCCGCCTTTCTGGTTAAGTACAGCGATAACCTTCATGCGTTCCCCTTGCGTATTTGTT
TATTTACTCATCGCATCATATACGCAGCGACCGCATGACGCAAGCTGTTTTACTCAAATACACATCACCT
TTTTAGACGGCGGCGCTCGGTTTCTTCAGCGGCCAAGCTGGCCGGCCAGGCCGCCAGCTTGGCATCAGAC
AAACCGGCCAGGATTTCATGCAGCCGCACGGTTGAGACGTGCGCGGGCGGCTCGAACACGTACCCGGCCG
CGATCATCTCCGCCTCGATCTCTTCGGTAATGAAAAACGGTTCGTCCTGGCCGTCCTGGTGCGGTTTCAT
GCTTGTTCCTCTTGGCGTTCATTCTCGGCGGCCGCCAGGGCGTCGGCCTCGGTCAATGCGTCCTCACGGA
AGGCACCGCGCCGCCTGGCCTCGGTGGGCGTCACTTCCTCGCTGCGCTCAAGTGCGCGGTACAGGGTCGA
GCGATGCACGCCAAGCAGTGCAGCCGCCTCTTTCACGGTGCGGCCTTCCTGGTCGATCAGCTCGCGGGCG
TGCGCGATCTGTGCCGGGGTGAGGGTAGGGCGGGGGCCAAACTTCACGCCTCGGGCCTTGGCGGCCTCGC
GCCCGCTCCGGGTGCGGTCGATGATTAGGGAACGCTCGAACTCGGCAATGCCGGCGAACACGGTCAACAC
CATGCGGCCGGCCGGCGTGGTGGTGTCGGCCCACGGCTCTGCCAGGCTACGCAGGCCCGCGCCGGCCTCC
TGGATGCGCTCGGCAATGTCCAGTAGGTCGCGGGTGCTGCGGGCCAGGCGGTCTAGCCTGGTCACTGTCA
CAACGTCGCCAGGGCGTAGGTGGTCAAGCATCCTGGCCAGCTCCGGGCGGTCGCGCCTGGTGCCGGTGAT
CTTCTCGGAAAACAGCTTGGTGCAGCCGGCCGCGTGCAGTTCGGCCCGTTGGTTGGTCAAGTCCTGGTCG
TCGGTGCTGACGCGGGCATAGCCCAGCAGGCCAGCGGCGGCGCTCTTGTTCATGGCGTAATGTCTCCGGT
TCTAGTCGCAAGTATTCTACTTTATGCGACTAAAACACGCGACAAGAAAACGCCAGGAAAAGGGCAGGGC
GGCAGCCTGTCGCGTAACTTAGGACTTGTGCGACATGTCGTTTTCAGAAGACGGCTGCACTGAACGTCAG
AAGCCGACTGCACTATAGCAGCGGAGGGGTTGGATCAAAGTACTTTAAAGTACTTTAAAGTACTTTAAAG
TACTTTGATCCCGAGGGGAACCCTGTGGTTGGCATGCACATACAAATGGACGAACGGATAAACCTTTTCA
CGCCCTTTTAAATATCCGATTATTCTAATAAACGCTCTTTTCTCTTAGGTTTACCCGCCAATATATCCTG
TCAAACACTGATAGTTTAAACTGAAGGCGGGAAACGACAATCTGATCCAAGCTCAAGCTGCTCTAGCCAA
TACGCAAACCGCCTCTCCCCGCGCGTTGGCCGATTCATTAATGCAGCTGGCACGACAGGTTTCCCGACTG
GAAAGCGGGCAGTGAGCGCAACGCAATTAATGTGAGTTAGCTCACTCATTAGGCACCCCAGGCTTTACAC
TTTATGCTTCCGGCTCGTATGTTGTGTGGAATTGTGAGCGGATAACAATTTCACACAGGAAACAGCTATG
ACATGATTACGAATTCGAGCTCGG
Features (pLannotate 1.2.2; 31 found; start..end, strand, type, name):
    669..693     +  protein_bind   attB1: mutant version of attB; recombination site for the Gateway® BP reaction BP Clonase™
    699..1349    +  CDS            PRA1B3: PR1B3_ARATH - Also known as PRA2. Experimental evidence at protein level: Swiss-Prot protein existence level 1. May be involved in both secretory and endocytic intracellular trafficking in the endosomal/prevacuolar compartments. From Arabidopsis thaliana (Mouse-ear cress).
   1351..1375    -  protein_bind   attB2: mutant version of attB; recombination site for the Gateway® BP reaction BP Clonase™
   1428..2081    +  CDS            mKO&kappa;: mKO&kappa; is a basic (constitutively fluorescent) orange fluorescent protein published in 2008, derived from Verrillofungia concinna. It has low acid sensitivity.
   2156..2315    +  polyA_signal   CaMV poly(A) signal (fragment): cauliflower mosaic virus polyadenylation signal
   2316..2335    +  misc_feature   MCS (fragment): pUC18/19 multiple cloning site
   2356..2374    -  promoter       SP6 promoter: promoter for bacteriophage SP6 RNA polymerase
   2443..2461    -  promoter       T7 promoter: promoter for bacteriophage T7 RNA polymerase
   2464..2621    +  CDS            lacZα (fragment): LacZα fragment of β-galactosidase; lacZ fragment
   2642..2825    +  promoter       NOS promoter: nopaline synthase promoter NOS promoter
   2826..3647    +  CDS            KanR: fusion between an N-terminal peptide of nopaline synthase and Tn5 aminoglycoside phosphotransferase; nos-nptII; confers resistance to kanamycin
   3668..3826    +  CDS            ble (fragment): BLE_KLEPN - Experimental evidence at protein level: Swiss-Prot protein existence level 1. Binding protein with a strong affinity to the bleomycin family of antibiotics. Binds to CL990; an antimitotic-antibiotic compound. From Klebsiella pneumoniae.
   3823..4248    +  CDS            nos (fragment): DHNO_AGRT7 - Protein inferred from homology: Swiss-Prot protein existence level 3. From Agrobacterium tumefaciens (strain T37).
   4272..4524    +  terminator     NOS terminator: nopaline synthase terminator and poly(A) signal
   4617..4641    -  misc_feature   LB T-DNA repeat: left border repeat from nopaline C58 T-DNA
   4900..4923    +  promoter       Pc promoter (fragment): intI1 (promoter lies within the coding sequence); class 1 integron promoter
   5099..5155    +  CDS            GmR (fragment): gentamycin acetyltransferase; aacC1; confers resistance to gentamycin
   5166..5953    +  CDS            SmR (fragment): aminoglycoside adenylyltransferase (Murphy, 1985); aadA; confers resistance to spectinomycin and streptomycin
   6199..6787    +  rep_origin     ori: high-copy-number ColE1/pMB1/pBR322/pUC origin of replication
   6973..7113    -  misc_feature   bom: basis of mobility region from pBR322
   7215..7254    -  CDS            rop (fragment): Rop protein, which maintains plasmids at low copy number; rop
   7457..7651    -  rep_origin     pVS1 oriV: origin of replication for the Pseudomonas plasmid pVS1 (Heeb et al., 2000)
   7717..8790    -  CDS            pVS1 RepA: replication protein from the Pseudomonas plasmid pVS1 (Heeb et al., 2000)
   9219..9848    -  CDS            pVS1 StaA: stability protein from the Pseudomonas plasmid pVS1 (Heeb et al., 2000)
  10408..10809   -  CDS            Y4CG_SINFN (fragment): Protein inferred from homology: Swiss-Prot protein existence level 3. From Sinorhizobium fredii (strain NBRC 101917 / NGR234).
  11179..11203   -  misc_feature   RB T-DNA repeat: right border repeat from nopaline C58 T-DNA
  11267..11355   +  CDS            lacI (fragment): lac repressor; lacI; The lac repressor binds to the lac operator to inhibit transcription in E. coli. This inhibition can be relieved by adding lactose or isopropyl-β-D-thiogalactopyranoside (IPTG).
  11368..11389   +  protein_bind   CAP binding site: CAP binding activates transcription in the presence of cAMP. E. coli catabolite activator protein
  11404..11434   +  promoter       lac promoter: promoter for the E. coli lac operon
  11438..11460   +  protein_bind   lac operator (fragment): The lac repressor binds to the lac operator to inhibit transcription in E. coli. This inhibition can be relieved by adding lactose or isopropyl-β-D-thiogalactopyranoside (IPTG). lac repressor encoded by lacI
  11491..6       +  misc_feature   MCS (fragment) (across the origin): pUC18/19 multiple cloning site
