[The description below was written by a language model from this plasmid's Addgene catalogue record and pLannotate feature annotations shown in this document.]
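Description:
pUBC(k)-AT5G05380-mKOk is a binary T-DNA plant expression plasmid of about 11.5 kb, made by Gateway recombination of the Arabidopsis thaliana AT5G05380.1 coding sequence into the destination vector pUBC(k)-DEST-mKOk. The backbone carries a high-copy ColE1/pUC-type origin with a bom site for propagation in E. coli. It also carries the pVS1 oriV, RepA and StaA functions, which allow replication and stable maintenance in Agrobacterium. Bacterial selection is by spectinomycin through an aadA (SmR) cassette. Nopaline-type left and right border repeats delimit the region transferred into plant cells.

Within the T-DNA, the insert encodes PRA1.B3 (prenylated RAB acceptor 1.B3), a protein annotated as possibly acting in secretory and endocytic trafficking. It is flanked by attB1 and attB2 sites left by the Gateway reaction. Downstream lies the orange fluorescent protein mKOκ, an arrangement consistent with a C-terminal fusion, and the unit ends with a CaMV polyadenylation signal. The feature table annotates no promoter in the roughly 660 nt upstream of attB1. The vector name suggests a ubiquitin-type promoter, but the record does not state the driving promoter. A second cassette in the T-DNA consists of a NOS promoter, nos-nptII and a NOS terminator, giving kanamycin selection of transformed plant tissue. Remnants of a lacZα/pUC cloning region and SP6 and T7 promoters are also present.

The stated purpose is expression of mKOκ-tagged AT5G05380.1 in plants. This suits fluorescence-based subcellular localisation, and the associated study concerns proteins at the chloroplast envelope–thylakoid interface.
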