Addgene plasmid #224849: pUBC(k)-AT5G05380-mKOk
Purpose: Plasmid for expression of AT5G05380.1 coding sequence tagged with mKOk in plants
Depositing lab: Rebecca Roston. Depositing organization: University of Nebraska at Lincoln. Publication: Lipid Metabolism and Contact Site Homologs Are Enriched at the Chloroplast Envelope-Thylakoid Interface. LaBrant EW, Smith CN, Torres-Gerena AD, Ishimwe J, Huang F, Tullis A, Litterer L, Modi B, Naldrett MJ, Altartouri B, Roston RL. bioRxiv 2025.06.20.660776; doi: https://doi.org/10.1101/2025.06.20.660776.
Backbone
  Vector backbone: pUBC(k)-DEST-mKOk
  Vector type: Plant Expression
Growth in bacteria
  Bacterial resistance: Spectinomycin, 50 μg/mL
  Growth temperature: 37°C
  Growth strain: DH5alpha
  Copy number: High Copy
Gene/Insert
  Gene/Insert name: AT5G05380.1
  Species: A. thaliana (mustard weed)
  Entrez Gene: PRA1.B3 (a.k.a. AT5G05380, K18I23.19, K18I23_19, prenylated RAB acceptor 1.B3)
  Cloning method: Gateway Cloning
Terms and licenses: Academic/Nonprofit Terms; Industry Terms: Not Available to Industry
Depositor comments: Please visit https://doi.org/10.1101/2025.06.20.660776 for bioRxiv preprint.
How to cite: pUBC(k)-AT5G05380-mKOk was a gift from Rebecca Roston (Addgene plasmid # 224849 ; http://n2t.net/addgene:224849 ; RRID:Addgene_224849)
